Addgene plasmid #59964: pTHSSd_41
Purpose: High full length T7 RNAP* expression
Depositing lab: Christopher Voigt. Depositing organization: Massachusetts Institute of Technology. Publication: A 'resource allocator' for transcription based on a highly fragmented T7 RNA polymerase. Segall-Shapiro TH, Meyer AJ, Ellington AD, Sontag ED, Voigt CA. Mol Syst Biol. 2014 Jul 30;10(7):742. 10.15252/msb.20145299 PubMed 25080493.
Backbone
  Vector backbone: pBACr
  Vector type: Bacterial Expression
Growth in bacteria
  Bacterial resistance: Kanamycin, 50 μg/mL
  Growth temperature: 37°C
  Growth strain: DH10B
  Copy number: Low Copy
Gene/Insert
  Gene/Insert name: T7* RNAP
  Species: Synthetic
  Mutation: N/A
  Promoter: PJ23105
  Cloning method: Ligation Independent Cloning
  Sequencing primers: 5′ Other; 3′ Other
Terms and licenses: Academic/Nonprofit Terms; Industry Terms: Not Available to Industry
How to cite: pTHSSd_41 was a gift from Christopher Voigt (Addgene plasmid # 59964 ; http://n2t.net/addgene:59964 ; RRID:Addgene_59964)
