[The description below was written by a language model from this plasmid's Addgene catalogue record and pLannotate feature annotations shown in this document.]
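Description:
pTHSSd_41 is a low-copy bacterial expression plasmid of about 9.3 kb, built on the pBACr backbone, that constitutively expresses a full-length synthetic variant of T7 RNA polymerase (T7* RNAP) in E. coli. The backbone is a BAC-type replicon derived from the F plasmid. It carries ori2 (oriS), the repE initiator gene, the incC incompatibility region and the sopA/sopB/sopC partitioning system, which together hold the plasmid at very low copy number and ensure stable segregation to daughter cells. An R6K γ origin is also present; it fires only in hosts that supply the pi initiator protein and so offers an optional route to higher copy number in such strains. Selection is by kanamycin through the Tn5-derived aph(3')-II (NeoR/KanR) gene, next to which a remnant of the Tn5 transposase gene is annotated.

The payload is a roughly 2.65 kb open reading frame matching phage T7 RNA polymerase. The catalogue lists its promoter as PJ23105, a constitutive promoter of the Anderson series. The annotation software found a short fragment resembling the related J23119 promoter just upstream of the coding sequence across the circular junction, which probably corresponds to this element. Downstream lie a BioBrick suffix scar, a tonB terminator and an rrnB T1 terminator region that insulate the cassette. The small capTEV hit is probably incidental. The record does not say which changes distinguish T7* from the wild-type enzyme.

The stated purpose is high expression of full-length T7* RNAP. It belongs to a study of a transcriptional "resource allocator" built from a highly fragmented T7 polymerase, where an intact polymerase could plausibly serve as a comparator for the split versions, although the record does not say so.
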