Features (pLannotate 1.2.2; 16 found; start..end, strand, type, name):
      1..2649    +  CDS            RPOL_BPT7: Experimental evidence at protein level: Swiss-Prot protein existence level 1. Highly processive DNA-dependent RNA polymerase that catalyzes the transcription of class II and class III viral genes. Recognizes a specific promoter sequence and enters first into an 'abortive phase' where very short transcripts are synthesized and released before proceeding to the processive transcription of long RNA chains. Unwinds the double-stranded DNA to expose the coding strand for templating. Participates in the initiation of viral DNA replication presumably by making primers accessible to the DNA polymerase
   2653..2673    +  misc_feature   BioBrick suffix: universal suffix for all parts
   2709..2740    +  terminator     tonB terminator: bidirectional E. coli tonB-P14 transcription terminator
   2826..2843    +  CDS            capTEV™ (fragment): composite tag for in vivo biotinylation, TEV protease cleavage, and 6xHis tagging
   2950..3065    +  ncRNA          5S rRNA: Accession: RF00001 - 5S ribosomal RNA
   3069..3115    +  terminator     rrnB T1 terminator: transcription terminator T1 from the E. coli rrnB gene
   3171..3559    -  rep_origin     R6K γ ori: γ replication origin from E. coli plasmid R6K; requires the R6K initiator protein pi for replication
   3609..4403    -  CDS            NeoR/KanR: aminoglycoside phosphotransferase from Tn5; aph(3')-II (or nptII); confers resistance to neomycin, kanamycin, and G418 (Geneticin®)
   4435..4665    -  CDS            tnpA (fragment): TN5P_ECOLX - Also known as tnp. Experimental evidence at protein level: Swiss-Prot protein existence level 1. Mediates transposition of transposon Tn5 by a 'cut and paste' mechanism. First, the monomeric transposase binds the 19 bp inverted DNA repeats flanking the transposon. Then, dimerization of the DNA- bound transposase creates a synaptic DNA complex. After nicking of the first DNA strand, excision of the transposon proceeds through a series of intermediates. The transposase then mediates the insertion of the transposon at a new site by strand transfer. The activity of the wild- type tran
   4809..5028    +  rep_origin     ori2: secondary origin of replication for the bacterial F plasmid; also known as oriS
   5119..5874    +  CDS            repE: replication initiation protein for the bacterial F plasmid; repE
   5877..6127    +  misc_feature   incC: incC; incompatibility region of the bacterial F plasmid
   6453..7628    +  CDS            sopA: partitioning protein for the bacterial F plasmid; sopA
   7628..8596    +  CDS            sopB: SOPB_ECOLI - Also known as B. Experimental evidence at protein level: Swiss-Prot protein existence level 1. Control of plasmid partitioning; required to recognize the cis-acting. Binds specifically with the DNA segment containing the sopC region. SopB is trans-acting. From Escherichia coli (strain K12).
   8672..9145    +  misc_feature   sopC: sopC; centromere-like partitioning region of the bacterial F plasmid
   9275..9293    +  promoter       J23119(SpeI) promoter (fragment): bacterial promoter (Registry of Standard Biological Parts BBa J23119) modified to end with an SpeI site
>Addgene plasmid #59964 | pTHSSd_41 | depositor full sequence | sequence record 95215 | Full Sequence
ATGAACACGATTAACATCGCTAAGAACGACTTCTCTGACATCGAACTGGCTGCTATCCCGTTCAACACTC
TGGCTGACCATTACGGTGAGCGTTTAGCTCGCGAACAGTTGGCCCTTGAGCATGAGTCTTACGAGATGGG
TGAAGCACGCTTCCGCAAGATGTTTGAGCGTCAACTTAAAGCTGGTGAGGTTGCGGATAACGCTGCCGCC
AAGCCTCTCATCACTACCCTACTCCCTAAGATGATTGCACGCATCAACGACTGGTTTGAGGAAGTGAAAG
CTAAGCGCGGCAAGCGCCCGACAGCCTTCCAGTTCCTGCAAGAAATCAAGCCGGAAGCCGTAGCGTACAT
CACCATTAAGACCACTCTGGCTTGCCTAACCAGTGCTGACAATACAACCGTTCAGGCTGTAGCAAGCGCA
ATCGGTCGGGCCATTGAGGACGAGGCTCGCTTCGGTCGTATCCGTGACCTTGAAGCTAAGCACTTCAAGA
AAAACGTTGAGGAACAACTCAACAAGCGCGTAGGGCACGTCTACAAGAAAGCATTTATGCAAGTTGTCGA
GGCTGACATGCTCTCTAAGGGTCTACTCGGTGGCGAGGCGTGGTCTTCGTGGCATAAGGAAGACTCTATT
CATGTAGGAGTACGCTGCATCGAGATGCTCATTGAGTCAACCGGAATGGTTAGCTTACACCGCCAAAATG
CTGGCGTAGTAGGTCAAGACTCTGAGACTATCGAACTCGCACCTGAATACGCTGAGGCTATCGCAACCCG
TGCAGGTGCGCTGGCTGGCATCTCTCCGATGTTCCAACCTTGCGTAGTTCCTCCTAAGCCGTGGACTGGC
ATTACTGGTGGTGGCTATTGGGCTAACGGTCGTCGTCCTCTGGCGCTGGTGCGTACTCACAGTAAGAAAG
CACTGATGCGCTACGAAGACGTTTACATGCCTGAGGTGTACAAAGCGATTAACATTGCGCAAAACACCGC
ATGGAAAATCAACAAGAAAGTCCTAGCGGTCGCCAACGTAATCACCAAGTGGAAGCATTGTCCGGTCGAG
GACATCCCTGCGATTGAGCGTGAAGAACTCCCGATGAAACCGGAAGACATCGACATGAATCCTGAGGCTC
TCACCGCGTGGAAACGTGCTGCCGCTGCTGTGTACCGCAAGGACAAGGCTCGCAAGTCTCGCCGTATCAG
CCTTGAGTTCATGCTTGAGCAAGCCAATAAGTTTGCTAACCATAAGGCCATCTGGTTCCCTTACAACATG
GACTGGCGCGGTCGTGTTTACGCTGTGTCAATGTTCAACCCGCAAGGTAACGATATGACCAAAGGACTGC
TTACGCTGGCGAAAGGTAAACCAATCGGTAAGGAAGGTTACTACTGGCTGAAAATCCACGGTGCAAACTG
TGCGGGTGTCGACAAGGTTCCGTTCCCTGAGCGCATCAAGTTCATTGAGGAAAACCACGAGAACATCATG
GCTTGCGCTAAGTCTCCACTGGAGAACACTTGGTGGGCTGAGCAAGATTCTCCGTTCTGCTTCCTTGCGT
TCTGCTTTGAGTACGCTGGGGTACAGCACCACGGCCTGAGCTATAACTGCTCCCTTCCGCTGGCGTTTGA
CGGGTCTTGCTCTGGCATCCAGCACTTCTCCGCGATGCTCCGAGATGAGGTAGGTGGTCGCGCGGTTAAC
TTGCTTCCTAGTGAAACCGTTCAGGACATCTACGGGATTGTTGCTAAGAAAGTCAACGAGATTCTACAAG
CAGACGCAATCAATGGGACCGATAACGAAGTAGTTACCGTGACCGATGAGAACACTGGTGAAATCTCTGA
GAAAGTCAAGCTGGGCACTAAGGCACTGGCTGGTCAATGGCTGGCTTACGGTGTTACTCGCAGTGTGACT
AAGAGTTCAGTCATGACGCTGGCTTACGGGTCCAAAGAGTTCGGCTTCCGTCAACAAGTGCTGGAAGATA
CCATTCAGCCAGCTATTGATTCCGGCAAGGGTCTGATGTTCACTCAGCCGAATCAGGCTGCTGGATACAT
GGCTAAGCTGATTTGGGAATCTGTGAGCGTGACGGTGGTAGCTGCGGTTGAAGCAATGAACTGGCTTAAG
TCTGCTGCTAAGCTGCTGGCTGCTGAGGTCAAAGATAAGAAGACTGGAGAGATTCTTCGCAAGCGTTGCG
CTGTGCATTGGGTAACTCCTGATGGTTTCCCTGTGTGGCAGGAATACAAGAAGCCTATTCAGACGCGCTT
GAACCTGATGTTCCTCGGTCAGTTCCGCTTACAGCCTACCATTAACACCAACAAAGATAGCGAGATTGAT
GCACACAAACAGGAGTCTGGTATCGCTCCTAACTTTGTACACAGCCAAGACGGTAGCCACCTTCGTAAGA
CTGTAGTGTGGGCACACGAGAAGTACGGAATCGAATCTTTTGCACTGATTCACGACTCCTTCGGTACGAT
TCCGGCTGACGCTGCGAACCTGTTCAAAGCAGTGCGCGAAACTATGGTTGACACATATGAGTCTTGTGAT
GTACTGGCTGATTTCTACGACCAGTTCGCTGACCAGTTGCACGAGTCTCAATTGGACAAAATGCCAGCAC
TTCCGGCTAAAGGTAACTTGAACCTCCGTGACATCTTAGAGTCGGACTTCGCGTTCGCGTAATACTAGTA
GCGGCCGCTGCAGGAGTCACTAAGGGTTAGTTAGTTAGATTAGCAGAAAGTCAAAAGCCTCCGACCGGAG
GCTTTTGACTAAAACTTCCCTTGGGGTTATCATTGGGGCTCACTCAAAGGCGGTAATAACTCATCTCAGA
AGAGGATCTGAATAGCGCCGTCGACCATCATCATCATCATCATTGAGTTTAAACGGCCGCCAAAACAGCC
AAGCTGGAGAATGAGAGAAGATTTTCAGCCTGATACAGATTAAATCAGAACGCAGAAGCGGTCTGATAAA
ACAGAATTTGCCTGGCGGCAGTAGCGCGGTGGTCCCACCTGACCCCATGCCGAACTCAGAAGTGAAACGC
CGTAGCGCCGATGGTAGTGTGGGGTCTCCCCATGCGAGAGTAGGGAACTGCCAGGCATCAAATAAAACGA
AAGGCTCAGTCGAAAGACTGGGCCTTTCGTTTTATCTGTTGTTTGTCGGTGAACTAATTCTGATTCGCAC
GGGCCCATGGCTAATTCCCATGTCAGCCGTTAAGTGTTCCTGTGTCACTCAAAATTGCTTTGAGAGGCTC
TAAGGGCTTCTCAGTGCGTTACATCCCTGGCTTGTTGTCCACAACCGTTAAACCTTAAAAGCTTTAAAAG
CCTTATATATTCTTTTTTTTCTTATAAAACTTAAAACCTTAGAGGCTATTTAAGTTGCTGATTTATATTA
ATTTTATTGTTCAAACATGAGAGCTTAGTACGTGAAACATGAGAGCTTAGTACGTTAGCCATGAGAGCTT
AGTACGTTAGCCATGAGGGTTTAGTTCGTTAAACATGAGAGCTTAGTACGTTAAACATGAGAGCTTAGTA
CGTGAAACATGAGAGCTTAGTACGTACTATCAACAGGTTGAACTGCTGATCTTCAGATCCTCTACGCCGG
ACGCATCGTGGCCGGATCTTGCGCAAGCGGTCTCCAATTCAGAAGAACTCGTCAAGAAGGCGATAGAAGG
CGATGCGCTGCGAATCGGGAGCGGCGATACCGTAAAGCACGAGGAAGCGGTCAGCCCATTCGCCGCCAAG
CTCTTCAGCAATATCACGGGTATCCAACGCTATGTCCTGATAGCGGTCCGCCACACCCAGCCGGCCACAG
TCGTTGAATCCAGAAAAGCGGCCATTTTCCACCATGATATTCGGCAAGCAGGCATCGCCATGGATCACGA
CGAGATCCTCGCCGTCGGGCATGCGCGCCTTGAGCCTGGCGAACAGTTCGGCTGGCGCGAGCCCCTGATG
CTCTTCGTCCAGATCATCCTGATCGACAAGACCGGCTTCCATCCGAGTACGTGCTCGCTCGATGCGATGT
TTCGCTTGGTGGTCGAATGGGCAGGTAGCCGGATCAAGCGTATGCAGCCGCCGCATTGCATCAGCCATGA
TGGATACTTTCTCGGCAGGAGCAAGGCGAGATGACAGGAGATCCTGCCCCGGCACTTCGCCCAATAGCAG
CCAGTCCCTTCCCGCTTCAGTGACAACGTCGAGCACAGCTGCGCAAGGAACGCCCGTCGTGGCCAGCCAC
GATAGCCGCGCTGCCTCGTCCTGCAGTTCATTCAGGGCACCGGACAGGTCGGTCTTGACAAAAAGAACCG
GGCGCCCCTGCGCTGACAGCCGGAACACGGCGGCATCAGAGCAGCCGATTGTCTGTTGTGCCCAGTCATA
GCCGAATAGCCTCTCCACCCAAGCGGCCGGAGAACCTGCGTGCAATCCATCTTGTTCAATCATGCGAAAC
GATCCTCATCCTGTCTCTTGATCAGATCTTGATCCCCTGCGCCATCAGATCCTTGGCGGCAAGAAAGCCA
TCCAGTTTACTTTGCAGGGCTTCCCAACCTTACCAGAGGGCGCCCCAGCTGGCAATTCCGGTTCGCTTGC
TGTCCATAAAACCGCCCAGTCTAGCTATCGCCATGTAAGCCCACTGCAAGCTACCTGCTTTCTCTTTGCG
CTTGCGTTTTCCCTTGTCCAGATAGCCCAGTAGCTGACATTCATCAAGCTTATGATGTGGTCTGTCCTTT
TACAGCCAGTAGTGCTCGCCGCAGTCGAGCGACAGGGCGAAGCCCTCGAGTGAGCGAGGAAGCACCAGGG
AACAGCACTTATATATTCTGCTTACACACGATGCCTGAAAAAACTTCCCTTGGGGTTATCCACTTATCCA
CGGGGATATTTTTATAATTATTTTTTTTATAGTTTTTAGATCTTCTTTTTTAGAGCGCCTTGTAGGCCTT
TATCCATGCTGGTTCTAGAGAAGGTGTTGTGACAAATTGCCCTTTCAGTGTGACAAATCACCCTCAAATG
ACAGTCCTGTCTGTGACAAATTGCCCTTAACCCTGTGACAAATTGCCCTCAGAAGAAGCTGTTTTTTCAC
AAAGTTATCCCTGCTTATTGACTCTTTTTTATTTAGTGTGACAATCTAAAAACTTGTCACACTTCACATG
GATCTGTCATGGCGGAAACAGCGGTTATCAATCACAAGAAACGTAAAAATAGCCCGCGAATCGTCCAGTC
AAACGACCTCACTGAGGCGGCATATAGTCTCTCCCGGGATCAAAAACGTATGCTGTATCTGTTCGTTGAC
CAGATCAGAAAATCTGATGGCACCCTACAGGAACATGACGGTATCTGCGAGATCCATGTTGCTAAATATG
CTGAAATATTCGGATTGACCTCTGCGGAAGCCAGTAAGGATATACGGCAGGCATTGAAGAGTTTCGCGGG
GAAGGAAGTGGTTTTTTATCGCCCTGAAGAGGATGCCGGCGATGAAAAAGGCTATGAATCTTTTCCTTGG
TTTATCAAACGTGCGCACAGTCCATCCAGAGGGCTTTACAGTGTACATATCAACCCATATCTCATTCCCT
TCTTTATCGGGTTACAGAACCGGTTTACGCAGTTTCGGCTTAGTGAAACAAAAGAAATCACCAATCCGTA
TGCCATGCGTTTATACGAATCCCTGTGTCAGTATCGTAAGCCGGATGGCTCAGGCATCGTCTCTCTGAAA
ATCGACTGGATCATAGAGCGTTACCAGCTGCCTCAAAGTTACCAGCGTATGCCTGACTTCCGCCGCCGCT
TCCTGCAGGTCTGTGTTAATGAGATCAACAGCAGAACTCCAATGCGCCTCTCATACATTGAGAAAAAGAA
AGGCCGCCAGACGACTCATATCGTATTTTCCTTCCGCGATATCACTTCCATGACGACAGGATAGTCTGAG
GGTTATCTGTCACAGATTTGAGGGTGGTTCGTCACATTTGTTCTGACCTACTGAGGGTAATTTGTCACAG
TTTTGCTGTTTCCTTCAGCCTGCATGGATTTTCTCATACTTTTTGAACTGTAATTTTTAAGGAAGCCAAA
TTTGAGGGCAGTTTGTCACAGTTGATTTCCTTCTCTTTCCCTTCGTCATGTGACCTGATATCGGGGGTTA
GTTCGTCATCATTGATGAGGGTTGATTATCACAGTTTATTACTCTGAATTGGCTATCCGCGTGTGTACCT
CTACCTGGAGTTTTTCCCACGGTGGATATTTCTTCTTGCGCTGAGCGTAAGAGCTATCTGACAGAACAGT
TCTTCTTTGCTTCCTCGCCAGTTCGCTCGCTATGCTCGGTTACACGGCTGCGGCGAGCGCTAGTGATAAT
AAGTGACTGAGGTATGTGCTCTTCTTATCTCCTTTTGTAGTGTTGCTCTTATTTTAAACAACTTTGCGGT
TTTTTGATGACTTTGCGATTTTGTTGTTGCTTTGCAGTAAATTGCAAGATTTAATAAAAAAACGCAAAGC
AATGATTAAAGGATGTTCAGAATGAAACTCATGGAAACACTTAACCAGTGCATAAACGCTGGTCATGAAA
TGACGAAGGCTATCGCCATTGCACAGTTTAATGATGACAGCCCGGAAGCGAGGAAAATAACCCGGCGCTG
GAGAATAGGTGAAGCAGCGGATTTAGTTGGGGTTTCTTCTCAGGCTATCAGAGATGCCGAGAAAGCAGGG
CGACTACCGCACCCGGATATGGAAATTCGAGGACGGGTTGAGCAACGTGTTGGTTATACAATTGAACAAA
TTAATCATATGCGTGATGTGTTTGGTACGCGATTGCGACGTGCTGAAGACGTATTTCCACCGGTGATCGG
GGTTGCTGCCCATAAAGGTGGCGTTTACAAAACCTCAGTTTCTGTTCATCTTGCTCAGGATCTGGCTCTG
AAGGGGCTACGTGTTTTGCTCGTGGAAGGTAACGACCCCCAGGGAACAGCCTCAATGTATCACGGATGGG
TACCAGATCTTCATATTCATGCAGAAGACACTCTCCTGCCTTTCTATCTTGGGGAAAAGGACGATGTCAC
TTATGCAATAAAGCCCACTTGCTGGCCGGGGCTTGACATTATTCCTTCCTGTCTGGCTCTGCACCGTATT
GAAACTGAGTTAATGGGCAAATTTGATGAAGGTAAACTGCCCACCGATCCACACCTGATGCTCCGACTGG
CCATTGAAACTGTTGCTCATGACTATGATGTCATAGTTATTGACAGCGCGCCTAACCTGGGTATCGGCAC
GATTAATGTCGTATGTGCTGCTGATGTGCTGATTGTTCCCACGCCTGCTGAGTTGTTTGACTACACCTCC
GCACTGCAGTTTTTCGATATGCTTCGTGATCTGCTCAAGAACGTTGATCTTAAAGGGTTCGAGCCTGATG
TACGTATTTTGCTTACCAAATACAGCAATAGTAATGGCTCTCAGTCCCCGTGGATGGAGGAGCAAATTCG
GGATGCCTGGGGAAGCATGGTTCTAAAAAATGTTGTACGTGAAACGGATGAAGTTGGTAAAGGTCAGATC
CGGATGAGAACTGTTTTTGAACAGGCCATTGATCAACGCTCTTCAACTGGTGCCTGGAGAAATGCTCTTT
CTATTTGGGAACCTGTCTGCAATGAAATTTTCGATCGTCTGATTAAACCACGCTGGGAGATTAGATAATG
AAGCGTGCGCCTGTTATTCCAAAACATACGCTCAATACTCAACCGGTTGAAGATACTTCGTTATCGACAC
CAGCTGCCCCGATGGTGGATTCGTTAATTGCGCGCGTAGGAGTAATGGCTCGCGGTAATGCCATTACTTT
GCCTGTATGTGGTCGGGATGTGAAGTTTACTCTTGAAGTGCTCCGGGGTGATAGTGTTGAGAAGACCTCT
CGGGTATGGTCAGGTAATGAACGTGACCAGGAGCTGCTTACTGAGGACGCACTGGATGATCTCATCCCTT
CTTTTCTACTGACTGGTCAACAGACACCGGCGTTCGGTCGAAGAGTATCTGGTGTCATAGAAATTGCCGA
TGGGAGTCGCCGTCGTAAAGCTGCTGCACTTACCGAAAGTGATTATCGTGTTCTGGTTGGCGAGCTGGAT
GATGAGCAGATGGCTGCATTATCCAGATTGGGTAACGATTATCGCCCAACAAGTGCTTATGAACGTGGTC
AGCGTTATGCAAGCCGATTGCAGAATGAATTTGCTGGAAATATTTCTGCGCTGGCTGATGCGGAAAATAT
TTCACGTAAGATTATTACCCGCTGTATCAACACCGCCAAATTGCCTAAATCAGTTGTTGCTCTTTTTTCT
CACCCCGGTGAACTATCTGCCCGGTCAGGTGATGCACTTCAAAAAGCCTTTACAGATAAAGAGGAATTAC
TTAAGCAGCAGGCATCTAACCTTCATGAGCAGAAAAAAGCTGGGGTGATATTTGAAGCTGAAGAAGTTAT
CACTCTTTTAACTTCTGTGCTTAAAACGTCATCTGCATCAAGAACTAGCTTAAGCTCACGACATCAGTTT
GCTCCTGGAGCGACAGTATTGTATAAGGGCGATAAAATGGTGCTTAACCTGGACAGGTCTCGTGTTCCAA
CTGAGTGTATAGAGAAAATTGAGGCCATTCTTAAGGAACTTGAAAAGCCAGCACCCTGATGCGACCACGT
TTTAGTCTACGTTTATCTGTCTTTACTTAATGTCCTTTGTTACAGGCCAGAAAGCATAACTGGCCTGAAT
ATTCTCTCTGGGCCCACTGTTCCACTTGTATCGTCGGTCTGATAATCAGACTGGGACCACGGTCCCACTC
GTATCGTCGGTCTGATTATTAGTCTGGGACCACGGTCCCACTCGTATCGTCGGTCTGATTATTAGTCTGG
GACCACGGTCCCACTCGTATCGTCGGTCTGATAATCAGACTGGGACCACGGTCCCACTCGTATCGTCGGT
CTGATTATTAGTCTGGGACCATGGTCCCACTCGTATCGTCGGTCTGATTATTAGTCTGGGACCACGGTCC
CACTCGTATCGTCGGTCTGATTATTAGTCTGGAACCACGGTCCCACTCGTATCGTCGGTCTGATTATTAG
TCTGGGACCACGGTCCCACTCGTATCGTCGGTCTGATTATTAGTCTGGGACCACGATCCCACTCGTGTTG
TCGGTCTGATTATCGGTCTGGGACCACGGTCCCACTTGTATTGTCGATCAGACTATCAGCGTGAGACTAC
GATTCCATCAATGCCTGTCAAGGGCAAGTATTGACATGTCGTCGTAACCTGTAGAACGGAGTAACCTCGG
TGTGCGGTTGTATGCCTGCTGTGGATTGTTTACGGCTAGCTCAGTCCTAGGTACTATGCTAGCTACTAGA
GTCATTTATGAAAGTACTAG
