>Addgene plasmid #59964 | pTHSSd_41 | depositor partial sequence | sequence record 95216 | T7* RNAP
ATGAACACGATTAACATCGCTAAGAACGACTTCTCTGACATCGAACTGGCTGCTATCCCGTTCAACACTC
TGGCTGACCATTACGGTGAGCGTTTAGCTCGCGAACAGTTGGCCCTTGAGCATGAGTCTTACGAGATGGG
TGAAGCACGCTTCCGCAAGATGTTTGAGCGTCAACTTAAAGCTGGTGAGGTTGCGGATAACGCTGCCGCC
AAGCCTCTCATCACTACCCTACTCCCTAAGATGATTGCACGCATCAACGACTGGTTTGAGGAAGTGAAAG
CTAAGCGCGGCAAGCGCCCGACAGCCTTCCAGTTCCTGCAAGAAATCAAGCCGGAAGCCGTAGCGTACAT
CACCATTAAGACCACTCTGGCTTGCCTAACCAGTGCTGACAATACAACCGTTCAGGCTGTAGCAAGCGCA
ATCGGTCGGGCCATTGAGGACGAGGCTCGCTTCGGTCGTATCCGTGACCTTGAAGCTAAGCACTTCAAGA
AAAACGTTGAGGAACAACTCAACAAGCGCGTAGGGCACGTCTACAAGAAAGCATTTATGCAAGTTGTCGA
GGCTGACATGCTCTCTAAGGGTCTACTCGGTGGCGAGGCGTGGTCTTCGTGGCATAAGGAAGACTCTATT
CATGTAGGAGTACGCTGCATCGAGATGCTCATTGAGTCAACCGGAATGGTTAGCTTACACCGCCAAAATG
CTGGCGTAGTAGGTCAAGACTCTGAGACTATCGAACTCGCACCTGAATACGCTGAGGCTATCGCAACCCG
TGCAGGTGCGCTGGCTGGCATCTCTCCGATGTTCCAACCTTGCGTAGTTCCTCCTAAGCCGTGGACTGGC
ATTACTGGTGGTGGCTATTGGGCTAACGGTCGTCGTCCTCTGGCGCTGGTGCGTACTCACAGTAAGAAAG
CACTGATGCGCTACGAAGACGTTTACATGCCTGAGGTGTACAAAGCGATTAACATTGCGCAAAACACCGC
ATGGAAAATCAACAAGAAAGTCCTAGCGGTCGCCAACGTAATCACCAAGTGGAAGCATTGTCCGGTCGAG
GACATCCCTGCGATTGAGCGTGAAGAACTCCCGATGAAACCGGAAGACATCGACATGAATCCTGAGGCTC
TCACCGCGTGGAAACGTGCTGCCGCTGCTGTGTACCGCAAGGACAAGGCTCGCAAGTCTCGCCGTATCAG
CCTTGAGTTCATGCTTGAGCAAGCCAATAAGTTTGCTAACCATAAGGCCATCTGGTTCCCTTACAACATG
GACTGGCGCGGTCGTGTTTACGCTGTGTCAATGTTCAACCCGCAAGGTAACGATATGACCAAAGGACTGC
TTACGCTGGCGAAAGGTAAACCAATCGGTAAGGAAGGTTACTACTGGCTGAAAATCCACGGTGCAAACTG
TGCGGGTGTCGACAAGGTTCCGTTCCCTGAGCGCATCAAGTTCATTGAGGAAAACCACGAGAACATCATG
GCTTGCGCTAAGTCTCCACTGGAGAACACTTGGTGGGCTGAGCAAGATTCTCCGTTCTGCTTCCTTGCGT
TCTGCTTTGAGTACGCTGGGGTACAGCACCACGGCCTGAGCTATAACTGCTCCCTTCCGCTGGCGTTTGA
CGGGTCTTGCTCTGGCATCCAGCACTTCTCCGCGATGCTCCGAGATGAGGTAGGTGGTCGCGCGGTTAAC
TTGCTTCCTAGTGAAACCGTTCAGGACATCTACGGGATTGTTGCTAAGAAAGTCAACGAGATTCTACAAG
CAGACGCAATCAATGGGACCGATAACGAAGTAGTTACCGTGACCGATGAGAACACTGGTGAAATCTCTGA
GAAAGTCAAGCTGGGCACTAAGGCACTGGCTGGTCAATGGCTGGCTTACGGTGTTACTCGCAGTGTGACT
AAGAGTTCAGTCATGACGCTGGCTTACGGGTCCAAAGAGTTCGGCTTCCGTCAACAAGTGCTGGAAGATA
CCATTCAGCCAGCTATTGATTCCGGCAAGGGTCTGATGTTCACTCAGCCGAATCAGGCTGCTGGATACAT
GGCTAAGCTGATTTGGGAATCTGTGAGCGTGACGGTGGTAGCTGCGGTTGAAGCAATGAACTGGCTTAAG
TCTGCTGCTAAGCTGCTGGCTGCTGAGGTCAAAGATAAGAAGACTGGAGAGATTCTTCGCAAGCGTTGCG
CTGTGCATTGGGTAACTCCTGATGGTTTCCCTGTGTGGCAGGAATACAAGAAGCCTATTCAGACGCGCTT
GAACCTGATGTTCCTCGGTCAGTTCCGCTTACAGCCTACCATTAACACCAACAAAGATAGCGAGATTGAT
GCACACAAACAGGAGTCTGGTATCGCTCCTAACTTTGTACACAGCCAAGACGGTAGCCACCTTCGTAAGA
CTGTAGTGTGGGCACACGAGAAGTACGGAATCGAATCTTTTGCACTGATTCACGACTCCTTCGGTACGAT
TCCGGCTGACGCTGCGAACCTGTTCAAAGCAGTGCGCGAAACTATGGTTGACACATATGAGTCTTGTGAT
GTACTGGCTGATTTCTACGACCAGTTCGCTGACCAGTTGCACGAGTCTCAATTGGACAAAATGCCAGCAC
TTCCGGCTAAAGGTAACTTGAACCTCCGTGACATCTTAGAGTCGGACTTCGCGTTCGCG
