>Addgene plasmid #59964 | pTHSSd_41 | addgene partial sequence | sequence record 96635 | pBbC6c-R 5'-ATTACCGCCTTTGAGTGAGC-3'
TAGCTTTACACTTTATGCTTCCGGCTCGTATGTTGTGTGGAATTGTGAGCGGATAACAATTTCACACAGG
AAACAGCTATGACCATGATTACGCCAAGCTATTTAGGTGACACTATAGAATACTCAAGCTTGCATGCCTG
CAGGTCGACTCTAGAGGATCCCCGGGTACCGAGCTCGAATTCTCCCTATAGTGAGTCGTATTACAATTCA
CTGGCCGTCGTTTTACAACGTCGTGACTGGGAAAACCCTGGCGTTACCCAACTTAATCGCCTTGCAGCAC
ATCCCCCTTTCGCCAGCTGGCGTAATAGCGAAAAGGCCCGCACCGATCGCCCTTCCCAACAGTTGCGCAT
CCTGAATGGCGAATGGACGCGCCCTGTAGCGGC
