>Addgene plasmid #59964 | pTHSSd_41 | addgene partial sequence | sequence record 101539 | SopC-F1 5'-CACGATCCCACTCGTGTTG-3'
CACTTGTATTGTCGATCAGACTATCAGCGTGAGACTACGATTCCATCAATGCCTGTCAAGGGCAAGTATT
GACATGTCGTCGTAACCTGTAGAACGGAGTAACCTCGGTGTGCGGTTGTATGCCTGCTGTGGATTGTTTA
CGGCTAGCTCAGTCCTAGGTACTATGCTAGCTACTAGAGTCATTTATGAAAGTACTAGATGAACACGATT
AACATCGCTAAGAACGACTTCTCTGACATCGAACTGGCTGCTATCCCGTTCAACACTCTGGCTGACCATT
ACGGTGAGCGTTTAGCTCGCGAACAGTTGGCCCTTGAGCATGAGTCTTACGAGATGGGTGAAGCACGCTT
CCGCAAGATGTTTGAGCGTCAACTTAAAGCTGGTGAGGTTGCGGATAACGCTGCCGCCAAGCCTCTCATC
ACTACCCTACTCCCTAAGATGATTGCACGCATCAACGACTGGTTTGAGGAAGTGAAAGCTAAGCGCGGCA
AGCGCCCGACAGCCTTCCAGTTCCTGCAAGAAATCAAGCCGGAAGCCGTAGCGTACATCACCATTAAGAC
CACTCTGGCTTGCCTAACCAGTGCTGACAATACAACCGTTCAGGCTGTAGCAAGCGCAATCGGTCGGGCC
ATTGAGGACGAGGCTCGCTTCGGTCGTATCCGTGACCTTGAAGCTAAGCACTTCAAGAAAAACGTTGAGG
AACAACTCAACAAGCGCGTAGGGCACGTCTACAAGAAAGCATTTATGCAAGTTGTCGAGGCTGACATGCT
CTCTAAGGGTCTACTCGGTGGCGAGGCGTGGTCTTCGTGGCATAAGGAAGACTCTATTCATGTAGGAGTA
CGCTGCATCGAGATGCTCATTG
