>Addgene plasmid #59964 | pTHSSd_41 | addgene partial sequence | sequence record 101544 | pBbC6c-R 5'-ATTACCGCCTTTGAGTGAGC-3'
CGGTCGGAGGCTTTTGACTTTCTGCTAATCTAACTAACTAACCCTTAGTGACTCCTGCAGCGGCCGCTAC
TAGTATTACGCGAACGCGAAGTCCGACTCTAAGATGTCACGGAGGTTCAAGTTACCTTTAGCCGGAAGTG
CTGGCATTTTGTCCAATTGAGACTCGTGCAACTGGTCAGCGAACTGGTCGTAGAAATCAGCCAGTACATC
ACAAGACTCATATGTGTCAACCATAGTTTCGCGCACTGCTTTGAACAGGTTCGCAGCGTCAGCCGGAATC
GTACCGAAGGAGTCGTGAATCAGTGCAAAAGATTCGATTCCGTACTTCTCGTGTGCCCACACTACAGTCT
TACGAAGGTGGCTACCGTCTTGGCTGTGTACAAAGTTAGGAGCGATACCAGACTCCTGTTTGTGTGCATC
AATCTCGCTATCTTTGTTGGTGTTAATGGTAGGCTGTAAGCGGAACTGACCGAGGAACATCAGGTTCAAG
CGCGTCTGAATAGGCTTCTTGTATTCCTGCCACACAGGGAAACCATCAGGAGTTACCCAATGCACAGCGC
AACGCTTGCGAAGAATCTCTCCAGTCTTCTTATCTTTGACCTCAGCAGCCAGCAGCTTAGCAGCAGACTT
AAGCCAGTTCATTGCTTCAACCGCAGCTACCACCGTCACGCTCACAGATTCCCAAATCAGCTTAGCCATG
TATCCAGCAGCCTGATTCGGCTGAGTGAACATCAGACCCTTGCCGGAATCAATAGCTGGCTGAATGGTAT
CTTCCAGCACTTGTTGACGGAAGCCGAACTCTTTGGACCCGTAAGCCAGCGTCATGACTGAACTCTTAGT
CACACTGCGAGTAACACCGTAAG
