>Addgene plasmid #59964 | pTHSSd_41 | addgene partial sequence | sequence record 101547 | T7RNApol-R 5'-CTGATTCgGCTGAGTGAACATC-3'
ATCTTCCAGCACTTGTTGACGGAAGCCGAACTCTTTGGACCCGTAAGCCAGCGTCATGACTGAACTCTTA
GTCACACTGCGAGTAACACCGTAAGCCAGCCATTGACCAGCCAGTGCCTTAGTGCCCAGCTTGACTTTCT
CAGAGATTTCACCAGTGTTCTCATCGGTCACGGTAACTACTTCGTTATCGGTCCCATTGATTGCGTCTGC
TTGTAGAATCTCGTTGACTTTCTTAGCAACAATCCCGTAGATGTCCTGAACGGTTTCACTAGGAAGCAAG
TTAACCGCGCGACCACCTACCTCATCTCGGAGCATCGCGGAGAAGTGCTGGATGCCAGAGCAAGACCCGT
CAAACGCCAGCGGAAGGGAGCAGTTATAGCTCAGGCCGTGGTGCTGTACCCCAGCGTACTCAAAGCAGAA
CGCAAGGAAGCAGAACGGAGAATCTTGCTCAGCCCACCAAGTGTTCTCCAGTGGAGACTTAGCGCAAGCC
ATGATGTTCTCGTGGTTTTCCTCAATGAACTTGATGCGCTCAGGGAACGGAACCTTGTCGACACCCGCAC
AGTTTGCACCGTGGATTTTCAGCCAGTAGTAACCTTCCTTACCGATTGGTTTACCTTTCGCCAGCGTAAG
CAGTCCTTTGGTCATATCGTTACCTTGCGGGTTGAACATTGACACAGCGTAAACACGACCGCGCCAGTCC
ATGTTGTAAGGGAACCAGATGGCCTTATGGTTAGCAAACTTATTGGCTTGCTCAAGCATGAACTCAAGGC
TGATACGGCGAGACTTGCGAGCCTTGTCCTTGCGGTACACAGCAGCGGCAGCACGTT
